>Addgene plasmid #189872 | p663-UBC-miniTurbo-V5-NEK6_IDG-K | addgene full sequence | sequence record 374315 | Addgene Partial NGS Result
AGGTGGCACTTTTCGGGGAAATGTGCGCGGAACCCCTATTTGTTTATTTTTCTAAATACATTCAAATATG
TATCCGCTCATGAGACAATAACCCTGATAAATGCTTCAATAATATTGAAAAAGGAAGAGTATGAGTATTC
AACATTTCCGTGTCGCCCTTATTCCCTTTTTTGCGGCATTTTGCCTTCCTGTTTTTGCTCACCCAGAAAC
GCTGGTGAAAGTAAAAGATGCTGAAGATCAGTTGGGTGCACGAGTGGGTTACATCGAACTGGATCTCAAC
AGCGGTAAGATCCTTGAGAGTTTTCGCCCCGAAGAACGTTTTCCAATGATGAGCACTTTTAAAGTTCTGC
TATGTGGCGCGGTATTATCCCGTATTGACGCCGGGCAAGAGCAACTCGGTCGCCGCATACACTATTCTCA
GAATGACTTGGTTGAGTACTCACCAGTCACAGAAAAGCATCTTACGGATGGCATGACAGTAAGAGAATTA
TGCAGTGCTGCCATAACCATGAGTGATAACACTGCGGCCAACTTACTTCTGACAACGATCGGAGGACCGA
AGGAGCTAACCGCTTTTTTGCACAACATGGGGGATCATGTAACTCGCCTTGATCGTTGGGAACCGGAGCT
GAATGAAGCCATACCAAACGACGAGCGTGACACCACGATGCCTGTAGCAATGGCAACAACGTTGCGCAAA
CTATTAACTGGCGAACTACTTACTCTAGCTTCCCGGCAACAATTAATAGACTGGATGGAGGCGGATAAAG
TTGCAGGACCACTTCTGCGCTCGGCCCTTCCGGCTGGCTGGTTTATTGCTGATAAATCTGGAGCCGGTGA
GCGTGGGTCTCGCGGTATCATTGCAGCACTGGGGCCAGATGGTAAGCCCTCCCGTATCGTAGTTATCTAC
ACGACGGGGAGTCAGGCAACTATGGATGAACGAAATAGACAGATCGCTGAGATAGGTGCCTCACTGATTA
AGCATTGGTAACTGTCAGACCAAGTTTACTCATATATACTTTAGATTGATTTAAAACTTCATTTTTAATT
TAAAAGGATCTAGGTGAAGATCCTTTTTGATAATCTCATGACCAAAATCCCTTAACGTGAGTTTTCGTTC
CACTGAGCGTCAGACCCCGTAGAAAAGATCAAAGGATCTTCTTGAGATCCTTTTTTTCTGCGCGTAATCT
GCTGCTTGCAAACAAAAAAACCACCGCTACCAGCGGTGGTTTGTTTGCCGGATCAAGAGCTACCAACTCT
TTTTCCGAAGGTAACTGGCTTCAGCAGAGCGCAGATACCAAATACTGTTCTTCTAGTGTAGCCGTAGTTA
GGCCACCACTTCAAGAACTCTGTAGCACCGCCTACATACCTCGCTCTGCTAATCCTGTTACCAGTGGCTG
CTGCCAGTGGCGATAAGTCGTGTCTTACCGGGTTGGACTCAAGACGATAGTTACCGGATAAGGCGCAGCG
GTCGGGCTGAACGGGGGGTTCGTGCACACAGCCCAGCTTGGAGCGAACGACCTACACCGAACTGAGATAC
CTACAGCGTGAGCTATGAGAAAGCGCCACGCTTCCCGAAGGGAGAAAGGCGGACAGGTATCCGGTAAGCG
GCAGGGTCGGAACAGGAGAGCGCACGAGGGAGCTTCCAGGGGGAAACGCCTGGTATCTTTATAGTCCTGT
CGGGTTTCGCCACCTCTGACTTGAGCGTCGATTTTTGTGATGCTCGTCAGGGGGGCGGAGCCTATGGAAA
AACGCCAGCAACGCGGCCTTTTTACGGTTCCTGGCCTTTTGCTGGCCTTTTGCTCACATGTTCTTTCCTG
CGTTATCCCCTGATTCTGTGGATAACCGTATTACCGCCTTTGAGTGAGCTGATACCGCTCGCCGCAGCCG
AACGACCGAGCGCAGCGAGTCAGTGAGCGAGGAAGCGGAAGAGCGCCCAATACGCAAACCGCCTCTCCCC
GCGCGTTGGCCGATTCATTAATGCAGCTGGCACGACAGGTTTCCCGACTGGAAAGCGGGCAGTGAGCGCA
ACGCAATTAATGTGAGTTAGCTCACTCATTAGGCACCCCAGGCTTTACACTTTATGCTTCCGGCTCGTAT
GTTGTGTGGAATTGTGAGCGGATAACAATTTCACACAGGAAACAGCTATGACCATGATTACGCCAAGCGC
GCAATTAACCCTCACTAAAGGGAACAAAAGCTGGAGCTGCAAGCTTAATGTAGTCTTATGCAATACTCTT
GTAGTCTTGCAACATGGTAACGATGAGTTAGCAACATGCCTTACAAGGAGAGAAAAAGCACCGTGCATGC
CGATTGGTGGAAGTAAGGTGGTACGATCGTGCCTTATTAGGAAGGCAACAGACGGGTCTGACATGGATTG
GACGAACCACTGAATTGCCGCATTGCAGAGATATTGTATTTAAGTGCCTAGCTCGATACATAAACGGGTC
TCTCTGGTTAGACCAGATCTGAGCCTGGGAGCTCTCTGGCTAACTAGGGAACCCACTGCTTAAGCCTCAA
TAAAGCTTGCCTTGAGTGCTTCAAGTAGTGTGTGCCCGTCTGTTGTGTGACTCTGGTAACTAGAGATCCC
TCAGACCCTTTTAGTCAGTGTGGAAAATCTCTAGCAGTGGCGCCCGAACAGGGACTTGAAAGCGAAAGGG
AAACCAGAGGAGCTCTCTCGACGCAGGACTCGGCTTGCTGAAGCGCGCACGGCAAGAGGCGAGGGGCGGC
GACTGGTGAGTACGCCAAAAATTTTGACTAGCGGAGGCTAGAAGGAGAGAGATGGGTGCGAGAGCGTCAG
TATTAAGCGGGGGAGAATTAGATCGCGATGGGAAAAAATTCGGTTAAGGCCAGGGGGAAAGAAAAAATAT
AAATTAAAACATATAGTATGGGCAAGCAGGGAGCTAGAACGATTCGCAGTTAATCCTGGCCTGTTAGAAA
CATCAGAAGGCTGTAGACAAATACTGGGACAGCTACAACCATCCCTTCAGACAGGATCAGAAGAACTTAG
ATCATTATATAATACAGTAGCAACCCTCTATTGTGTGCATCAAAGGATAGAGATAAAAGACACCAAGGAA
GCTTTAGACAAGATAGAGGAAGAGCAAAACAAAAGTAAGACCACCGCACAGCAAGCGGCCGCTGATCTTC
AGACCTGGAGGAGGAGATATGAGGGACAATTGGAGAAGTGAATTATATAAATATAAAGTAGTAAAAATTG
AACCATTAGGAGTAGCACCCACCAAGGCAAAGAGAAGAGTGGTGCAGAGAGAAAAAAGAGCAGTGGGAAT
AGGAGCTTTGTTCCTTGGGTTCTTGGGAGCAGCAGGAAGCACTATGGGCGCAGCGTCAATGACGCTGACG
GTACAGGCCAGACAATTATTGTCTGGTATAGTGCAGCAGCAGAACAATTTGCTGAGGGCTATTGAGGCGC
AACAGCATCTGTTGCAACTCACAGTCTGGGGCATCAAGCAGCTCCAGGCAAGAATCCTGGCTGTGGAAAG
ATACCTAAAGGATCAACAGCTCCTGGGGATTTGGGGTTGCTCTGGAAAACTCATTTGCACCACTGCTGTG
CCTTGGAATGCTAGTTGGAGTAATAAATCTCTGGAACAGATTTGGAATCACACGACCTGGATGGAGTGGG
ACAGAGAAATTAACAATTACACAAGCTTAATACACTCCTTAATTGAAGAATCGCAAAACCAGCAAGAAAA
GAATGAACAAGAATTATTGGAATTAGATAAATGGGCAAGTTTGTGGAATTGGTTTAACATAACAAATTGG
CTGTGGTATATAAAATTATTCATAATGATAGTAGGAGGCTTGGTAGGTTTAAGAATAGTTTTTGCTGTAC
TTTCTATAGTGAATAGAGTTAGGCAGGGATATTCACCATTATCGTTTCAGACCCACCTCCCAACCCCGAG
GGGACCCGACAGGCCCGAAGGAATAGAAGAAGAAGGTGGAGAGAGAGACAGAGACAGATCCATTCGATTA
GTGAACGGATCTCGACGGTATCGGTTAACTTTTAAAAGAAAAGGGGGGATTGGGGGGTACAGTGCAGGGG
AAAGAATAGTAGACATAATAGCAACAGACATACAAACTAAAGAATTACAAAAACAAATTACAAAATTCAA
AATTTTATCGTCCAGTGTGGTGGAATTCTGCAGATATCACAACTTTGTATAGAAAAGTTGGCCTCCGCGC
CGGGTTTTGGCGCCTCCCGCGGGCGCCCCCCTCCTCACGGCGAGCGCTGCCACGTCAGACGAAGGGCGCA
GCGAGCGTCCTGATCCTTCCGCCCGGACGCTCAGGACAGCGGCCCGCTGCTCATAAGACTCGGCCTTAGA
ACCCCAGTATCAGCAGAAGGACATTTTAGGACGGGACTTGGGTGACTCTAGGGCACTGGTTTTCTTTCCA
GAGAGCGGAACAGGCGAGGAAAAGTAGTCCCTTCTCGGCGATTCTGCGGAGGGATCTCCGTGGGGCGGTG
AACGCCGATGATTATATAAGGACGCGCCGGGTGTGGCACAGCTAGTTCCGTCGCAGCCGGGATTTGGGTC
GCGGTTCTTGTTTGTGGATCGCTGTGATCGTCACTTGGTGAGTAGCGGGCTGCTGGGCTGGCCGGGGCTT
TCGTGGCCGCCGGGCCGCTCGGTGGGACGGAAGCGTGTGGAGAGACCGCCAAGGGCTGTAGTCTGGGTCC
GCGAGCAAGGTTGCCCTGAACTGGGGGTTGGGGGGAGCGCAGCAAAATGGCGGCTGTTCCCGAGTCTTGA
ATGGAAGACGCTTGTGAGGCGGGCTGTGAGGTCGTTGAAACAAGGTGGGGGGCATGGTGGGCGGCAAGAA
CCCAAGGTCTTGAGGCCTTCGCTAATGCGGGAAAGCTCTTATTCGGGTGAGATGGGCTGGGGCACCATCT
GGGGACCCTGACGTGAAGTTTGTCACTGACTGGAGAACTCGGTTTGTCGTCTGTTGCGGGGGCGGCAGTT
ATGGCGGTGCCGTTGGGCAGTGCACCCGTACCTTTGGGAGCGCGCGCCCTCGTCGTGTCGTGACGTCACC
CGTTCTGTTGGCTTATAATGCAGGGTGGGGCCACCTGCCGGTAGGTGTGCGGTAGGCTTTTCTCCGTCGC
AGGACGCAGGGTTCGGGCCTAGGGTAGGCTCTCCTGAATCGACAGGCGCCGGACCTCTGGTGAGGGGAGG
GATAAGTGAGGCGTCAGTTTCTTTGGTCGGTTTTATGTACCTATCTTCTTAAGTAGCTGAAGCTCCGGTT
TTGAACTATGCGCTCGGGGTTGGCGAGTGTGTTTTGTGAAGTTTTTTAGGCACCTTTTGAAATGTAATCA
TTTGGGTCAATATGTAATTTTCAGTGTTAGACTAGTAAATTGTCCGCTAAATTCTGGCCGTTTTTGGCTT
TTTTGTTAGACGGCCAACTTTTGTATACAAAGTGGGCCACCATGGGAATCCCGCTGCTGAACGCTAAACA
GATTCTGGGACAGCTGGACGGCGGGAGCGTGGCAGTCCTGCCTGTGGTCGACTCCACCAATCAGTACCTG
CTGGATCGAATCGGCGAGCTGAAGAGTGGGGATGCTTGCATTGCAGAATATCAGCAGGCAGGGAGAGGAA
GCAGAGGGAGGAAATGGTTCTCTCCTTTTGGAGCTAACCTGTACCTGAGTATGTTTTGGCGCCTGAAGCG
GGGACCAGCAGCAATCGGCCTGGGCCCGGTCATCGGAATTGTCATGGCAGAAGCGCTGCGAAAGCTGGGA
GCAGACAAGGTGCGAGTCAAATGGCCCAATGACCTGTATCTGCAGGATAGAAAGCTGGCAGGCATCCTGG
TGGAGCTGGCCGGAATAACAGGCGATGCTGCACAGATCGTCATTGGCGCCGGGATTAACGTGGCTATGAG
GCGCGTGGAGGAAAGCGTGGTCAATCAGGGCTGGATCACACTGCAGGAAGCAGGGATTAACCTGGACAGG
AATACTCTGGCCGCTATGCTGATCCGAGAGCTGCGGGCAGCCCTGGAACTGTTCGAGCAGGAAGGCCTGG
CTCCATATCTGTCACGGTGGGAGAAGCTGGATAACTTCATCAATAGACCCGTGAAGCTGATCATTGGGGA
CAAAGAGATTTTCGGGATTAGCCGGGGGATTGATAAACAGGGAGCCCTGCTGCTGGAACAGGACGGAGTT
ATCAAACCCTGGATGGGCGGAGAAATCAGTCTGCGGTCTGCCGAAAAGGCTAGCGGCAAGCCCATCCCCA
ACCCCCTGCTGGGCCTGGACAGCACCACAAGTTTGTACAAAAAAGCAGGCTCCACCATGCCCCATGGAGG
GAGTTCCAACAACCTCTGCCACACCCTGGGGCCTGTGCATCCTCCTGACCCACAGAGGCATCCCAACACG
CTGTCTTTTCGCTGCTCGCTGGCGGACTTCCAGATCGAAAAGAAGATAGGCCGAGGACAGTTCAGCGAGG
TGTACAAGGCCACCTGCCTGCTGGACAGGAAGACAGTGGCTCTGAAGAAGGTGCAGATCTTTGAGATGAT
GGACGCCAAGGCGAGGCAGGACTGTGTCAAGGAGATCGGCCTCTTGAAGCAACTGAACCACCCAAATATC
ATCAAGTATTTGGACTCGTTTATCGAAGACAACGAGCTGAACATTGTGCTGGAGTTGGCTGACGCAGGGG
ACCTCTCGCAGATGATCAAGTACTTTAAGAAGCAGAAGCGGCTCATCCCGGAGAGGACAGTATGGAAGTA
CTTTGTGCAGCTGTGCAGCGCCGTGGAGCACATGCATTCACGCCGGGTGATGCACCGAGACATCAAGCCT
GCCAACGTGTTCATCACAGCCACGGGCGTCGTGAAGCTCGGTGACCTTGGTCTGGGCCGCTTCTTCAGCT
CTGAGACCACCGCAGCCCACTCCCTAGTGGGGACGCCCTACTACATGTCACCGGAGAGGATCCATGAGAA
CGGCTACAACTTCAAGTCCGACATCTGGTCCTTGGGCTGTCTGCTGTACGAGATGGCAGCCCTCCAGAGC
CCCTTCTATGGAGATAAGATGAATCTCTTCTCCCTGTGCCAGAAGATCGAGCAGTGTGACTACCCCCCAC
TCCCCGGGGAGCACTACTCCGAGAAGTTACGAGAACTGGTCAGCATGTGCATCTGCCCTGACCCCCACCA
GAGACCTGACATCGGATACGTGCACCAGGTGGCCAAGCAGATGCACATCTGGATGTCCAGCACCTAGGAC
CCAGCTTTCTTGTACAAAGTGGTGATATCCAGCACAGTGGCGGCCGCTCGACAATCAACCTCTGGATTAC
AAAATTTGTGAAAGATTGACTGGTATTCTTAACTATGTTGCTCCTTTTACGCTATGTGGATACGCTGCTT
TAATGCCTTTGTATCATGCTATTGCTTCCCGTATGGCTTTCATTTTCTCCTCCTTGTATAAATCCTGGTT
GCTGTCTCTTTATGAGGAGTTGTGGCCCGTTGTCAGGCAACGTGGCGTGGTGTGCACTGTGTTTGCTGAC
GCAACCCCCACTGGTTGGGGCATTGCCACCACCTGTCAGCTCCTTTCCGGGACTTTCGCTTTCCCCCTCC
CTATTGCCACGGCGGAACTCATCGCCGCCTGCCTTGCCCGCTGCTGGACAGGGGCTCGGCTGTTGGGCAC
TGACAATTCCGTGGTGTTGTCGGGGAAGCTGACGTCCTTTCCATGGCTGCTCGCCTGTGTTGCCACCTGG
ATTCTGCGCGGGACGTCCTTCTGCTACGTCCCTTCGGCCCTCAATCCAGCGGACCTTCCTTCCCGCGGCC
TGCTGCCGGCTCTGCGGCCTCTTCCGCGTCTTCGCCTTCGCCCTCAGACGAGTCGGATCTCCCTTTGGGC
CGCCTCCCCGCCTGGAATTCTACCGGGTAGGGGAGGCGCTTTTCCCAAGGCAGTCTGGAGCATGCGCTTT
AGCAGCCCCGCTGGGCACTTGGCGCTACACAAGTGGCCTCTGGCCTCGCACACATTCCACATCCACCGGT
AGGCGCCAACCGGCTCCGTTCTTTGGTGGCCCCTTCGCGCCACCTTCTACTCCTCCCCTAGTCAGGAAGT
TCCCCCCCGCCCCGCAGCTCGCGTCGTGCAGGACGTGACAAATGGAAGTAGCACGTCTCACTAGTCTCGT
GCAGATGGACAGCACCGCTGAGCAATGGAAGCGGGTAGGCCTTTGGGGCAGCGGCCAATAGCAGCTTTGC
TCCTTCGCTTTCTGGGCTCAGAGGCTGGGAAGGGGTGGGTCCGGGGGCGGGCTCAGGGGCGGGCTCAGGG
GCGGGGCGGGCGCCCGAAGGTCCTCCGGAGGCCCGGCATTCTGCACGCTTCAAAAGCGCACGTCTGCCGC
GCTGTTCTCCTCTTCCTCATCTCCGGGCCTTTCGACCTGCAGCCCAAGCTTACCATGACCGAGTACAAGC
CCACGGTGCGCCTCGCCACCCGCGACGACGTCCCCAGGGCCGTACGCACCCTCGCCGCCGCGTTCGCCGA
CTACCCCGCCACGCGCCACACCGTCGATCCGGACCGCCACATCGAGCGGGTCACCGAGCTGCAAGAACTC
TTCCTCACGCGCGTCGGGCTCGACATCGGCAAGGTGTGGGTCGCGGACGACGGCGCCGCGGTGGCGGTCT
GGACCACGCCGGAGAGCGTCGAAGCGGGGGCGGTGTTCGCCGAGATCGGCCCGCGCATGGCCGAGTTGAG
CGGTTCCCGGCTGGCCGCGCAGCAACAGATGGAAGGCCTCCTGGCGCCGCACCGGCCCAAGGAGCCCGCG
TGGTTCCTGGCCACCGTCGGCGTCTCGCCCGACCACCAGGGCAAGGGTCTGGGCAGCGCCGTCGTGCTCC
CCGGAGTGGAGGCGGCCGAGCGCGCCGGGGTGCCCGCCTTCCTGGAGACCTCCGCGCCCCGCAACCTCCC
CTTCTACGAGCGGCTCGGCTTCACCGTCACCGCCGACGTCGAGGTGCCCGAAGGACCGCGCACCTGGTGC
ATGACCCGCAAGCCCGGTGCCTGACGCCCGCCCCACGACCCGCAGCGCCCGACCGAAAGGAGCGCACGAC
CCCATGCATCTCGAGGGCCCGGTACCTTTAAGACCAATGACTTACAAGGCAGCTGTAGATCTTAGCCACT
TTTTAAAAGAAAAGGGGGGACTGGAAGGGCTAGCTCACTCCCAACGAAGACAAGATCTGCTTTTTGCTTG
TACTGGGTCTCTCTGGTTAGACCAGATCTGAGCCTGGGAGCTCTCTGGCTAACTAGGGAACCCACTGCTT
AAGCCTCAATAAAGCTTGCCTTGAGTGCTTCAAGTAGTGTGTGCCCGTCTGTTGTGTGACTCTGGTAACT
AGAGATCCCTCAGACCCTTTTAGTCAGTGTGGAAAATCTCTAGCAGTAGTAGTTCATGTCATCTTATTAT
TCAGTATTTATAACTTGCAAAGAAATGAATATCAGAGAGTGAGAGGAACTTGTTTATTGCAGCTTATAAT
GGTTACAAATAAAGCAATAGCATCACAAATTTCACAAATAAAGCATTTTTTTCACTGCATTCTAGTTGTG
GTTTGTCCAAACTCATCAATGTATCTTATCATGTCTGGCTCTAGCTATCCCGCCCCTAACTCCGCCCATC
CCGCCCCTAACTCCGCCCAGTTCCGCCCATTCTCCGCCCCATGGCTGACTAATTTTTTTTATTTATGCAG
AGGCCGAGGCCGCCTCGGCCTCTGAGCTATTCCAGAAGTAGTGAGGAGGCTTTTTTGGAGGCCTAGGGAC
GTACCCAATTCGCCCTATAGTGAGTCGTATTACGCGCGCTCACTGGCCGTCGTTTTACAACGTCGTGACT
GGGAAAACCCTGGCGTTACCCAACTTAATCGCCTTGCAGCACATCCCCCTTTCGCCAGCTGGCGTAATAG
CGAAGAGGCCCGCACCGATCGCCCTTCCCAACAGTTGCGCAGCCTGAATGGCGAATGGG
[124 nt withheld, positions 9930-10053]
C
[91 nt withheld, positions 10055-10145]
A
[49 nt withheld, positions 10147-10195]
CCTTTGACGTTGGAGTCCACGTTCTTT
[37 nt withheld, positions 10223-10259]
ACCCTATCTCGGTCTATTCTTTTGATTTATAAGGGATTTTGCCGATTTCGGCCTATTGGTTAAAAAATGA
GCTGATTTAACAAAAATTTAACGCGAATTTTAACAAAATATTAACGCTTACAATTT
Features (pLannotate 1.2.2; 32 found; start..end, strand, type, name):
     26..130     +  promoter       AmpR promoter: bla
    131..991     +  CDS            AmpR: β-lactamase; bla; confers resistance to ampicillin, carbenicillin, and related antibiotics
   1162..1750    +  rep_origin     ori: high-copy-number ColE1/pMB1/pBR322/pUC origin of replication
   1933..2025    +  CDS            lacI (fragment): lac repressor; lacI; The lac repressor binds to the lac operator to inhibit transcription in E. coli. This inhibition can be relieved by adding lactose or isopropyl-β-D-thiogalactopyranoside (IPTG).
   2038..2059    +  protein_bind   CAP binding site: CAP binding activates transcription in the presence of cAMP. E. coli catabolite activator protein
   2074..2104    +  promoter       lac promoter: promoter for the E. coli lac operon
   2112..2128    +  protein_bind   lac operator: The lac repressor binds to the lac operator to inhibit transcription in E. coli. This inhibition can be relieved by adding lactose or isopropyl-β-D-thiogalactopyranoside (IPTG). lac repressor encoded by lacI
   2173..2191    +  promoter       T3 promoter: promoter for bacteriophage T3 RNA polymerase
   2219..2445    +  promoter       RSV promoter: Rous sarcoma virus enhancer/promoter
   2446..2626    +  LTR            5' LTR (truncated): truncated 5' long terminal repeat (LTR) from HIV-1
   2673..2798    +  misc_feature   HIV-1 Ψ: packaging signal of human immunodeficiency virus type 1
   2782..3145    +  CDS            HIV-1 gag (fragment): gag protein from human immunodeficiency virus 1; gag
   3291..3524    +  misc_feature   RRE: The Rev response element (RRE) of HIV-1 allows for Rev-dependent mRNA export from the nucleus to the cytoplasm.
   3901..4001    +  CDS            Rev (fragment): human immunodeficiency virus 1 (HIV-1) Rev protein; rev; enhances nuclear export of unspliced and incompletely spliced viral mRNAs
   4020..4136    +  misc_feature   cPPT/CTS: central polypurine tract and central termination sequence of HIV-1
   4170..4190    +  protein_bind   attB4: mutant version of attB; core recombination site for the Gateway® BP reaction BP Clonase™
   4190..5401    +  promoter       UbC promoter: human ubiquitin C promoter
   5405..5423    -  protein_bind   attB5 (fragment): mutant version of attB; core recombination site for the Gateway® BP reaction BP Clonase™
   5438..6208    +  CDS            miniTurbo: N-terminally truncated mutant of the E. coli biotin ligase BioID engineered for improved catalytic efficiency (Branon et al., 2018)
   6257..6281    +  protein_bind   attB1: mutant version of attB; recombination site for the Gateway® BP reaction BP Clonase™
   6287..7204    +  CDS            NEK6: NEK6_HUMAN - Experimental evidence at protein level: Swiss-Prot protein existence level 1. Protein kinase which plays an important role in mitotic cell cycle progression (PubMed:14563848). Required for chromosome segregation at metaphase-anaphase transition, robust mitotic spindle formation and cytokinesis (PubMed:19414596). Phosphorylates ATF4, CIR1, PTN, RAD26L, RBBP6, RPS7, RPS6KB1, TRIP4, STAT3 and histones H1 and H3 (PubMed:12054534, PubMed:20873783). Phosphorylates KIF11 to promote mitotic spindle formation (PubMed:19001501). Involved in G2/M phase cell cycle arrest induced by DNA damage
   7209..7233    -  protein_bind   attB2: mutant version of attB; recombination site for the Gateway® BP reaction BP Clonase™
   7263..7851    +  misc_feature   WPRE: woodchuck hepatitis virus posttranscriptional regulatory element
   7865..8364    +  promoter       PGK promoter: mouse phosphoglycerate kinase 1 promoter
   8385..8984    +  CDS            PuroR: puromycin N-acetyltransferase; pac from Streptomyces alboniger; confers resistance to puromycin
   9052..9189    +  CDS            nef (fragment): NEF_HV1LA - Experimental evidence at protein level: Swiss-Prot protein existence level 1. Extracellular Nef protein targets CD4(+) T-lymphocytes for apoptosis by interacting with CXCR4 surface receptors. From Human immunodeficiency virus type 1 group M subtype B (isolate Lai) (HIV-1).
   9175..9355    +  LTR            5' LTR (truncated): truncated 5' long terminal repeat (LTR) from HIV-1
   9427..9548    +  polyA_signal   SV40 poly(A) signal: SV40 polyadenylation signal
   9588..9723    +  rep_origin     SV40 ori: SV40 origin of replication
   9744..9762    -  promoter       T7 promoter: promoter for bacteriophage T7 RNA polymerase
   9770..9925    +  CDS            lacZα (fragment): LacZα fragment of β-galactosidase; lacZ fragment
   9930..10358   +  rep_origin     f1 ori (sequence partly withheld): f1 bacteriophage origin of replication; arrow indicates direction of (+) strand synthesis
