[The description below was written by a language model from this plasmid's Addgene catalogue record and pLannotate feature annotations shown in this document.]
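Description:
p663-UBC-miniTurbo-V5-NEK6_IDG-K is a lentiviral mammalian expression clone built on the pDest663 Gateway destination backbone by multisite Gateway recombination. In bacteria it is maintained through an ampicillin resistance gene and a ColE1/pUC-type origin; the catalogue lists it as low copy even though the annotation describes the origin type as high-copy. An f1 origin and remnants of a lac/lacZα cloning region with T3 and T7 promoters are also present. The viral portion has a third-generation-style layout. An RSV promoter drives a truncated HIV-1 5' LTR, followed by the Ψ packaging signal with a gag fragment, the RRE for Rev-dependent RNA export, and the cPPT/CTS. A truncated 3' LTR lies downstream, followed by an SV40 polyadenylation signal and SV40 origin.

Between the LTRs, the human ubiquitin C promoter, flanked by attB4 and attB5 sites, drives an open reading frame. In this frame the miniTurbo biotin ligase is joined across an attB1 site to human NEK6, a mitotic protein kinase, with attB2 closing the cassette. The catalogue describes the N-terminal tag as miniTurbo-V5, although the V5 epitope is not separately annotated in the feature table. A WPRE follows to enhance transcript expression, and a separate mouse PGK promoter drives puromycin N-acetyltransferase for selection of transduced cells. The sequence record is labelled a partial NGS result of about 10.4 kb.

The plasmid was produced within a programme focused on understudied kinases. It is intended for stable expression of the fusion protein so that proteins near NEK6 are biotinylated and can be identified by proteomics to map its proximity network.
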