Addgene plasmid #189872: p663-UBC-miniTurbo-V5-NEK6_IDG-K
Purpose: Gateway destination clone of NEK6 (human) tagged with N-terminal miniTurbo-V5 for generating protein-proximity networks using proximity-dependent biotinylation proteomics
Depositing lab: Ben Major. Depositing organization: Washington University in Saint Louis.
Backbone
  Vector backbone: pDest663
  Backbone manufacturer: PEL
  Backbone size w/o insert (bp): 9019
  Vector type: Mammalian Expression, Lentiviral ; Gateway Destination
  Selectable markers: Puromycin
Growth in bacteria
  Bacterial resistance: Ampicillin, 100 μg/mL
  Growth temperature: 30°C
  Growth strain: NEB Stable
  Copy number: Low Copy
Gene/Insert
  Gene/Insert name: NEK6 (alt names: miniTurbo-V5-NEK6; miniTurbo-V5)
  Species: H. sapiens (human)
  Entrez Gene: NEK6 (a.k.a. SID6-1512)
  Promoter: Ubiquitin
  Tag / fusion protein: miniTurbo-V5 (N terminal on insert)
  Cloning method: Gateway Cloning
  Sequencing primers: 5′ TGAAGCTCCGGTTTTGAACT; 3′ AATAGACCCGTGAAGCTGATC
Terms and licenses: Academic/Nonprofit Terms; Industry Terms: Not Available to Industry
Depositor comments: These plasmids were generated as part of the Illuminating the Druggable Genome (IDG) program sponsored by the NIH Common Fund. The goal of this program is to identify, gather, and distribute information and resources for proteins that currently are not well-studied yet belong to commonly drug-targeted protein families: protein kinases, non-olfactory G-protein coupled receptors (GPCRs), and ion channels. The IDG program is designed to develop fundamental research tools for understudied proteins, elucidate their function, and disseminate the IDG-related resources and data to the greater scientific community. These lentiviral gateway destination plasmids were generated, as part of the Kinase-Data and Resource Generating Center (DRGC), using the single fragment or multisite gateway cloning technology. They were used for generating proteomics-based protein-interaction and protein-proximity networks that can be accessed through the kinase-DRGC website https://darkkinome.org/. Each plasmid has either an N- or C-terminal fusion protein (Flag/ V5/V5-miniTurbo/V5-TurboID/miniTurbo-V5/TurboID-V5) tagged understudied kinase driven under either a CMV or Ubiquitin (UBC) promoter. All inserts in the pENTR plasmids used to generate the deposited destination plasmids were end-sequenced and insert size validated prior to multi-site gateway cloning. The combined insert size of the single fragment or three fragment destination plasmids were confirmed by restriction digestion (BsrGI, and EcoRV for pDest667; BsrGI, EcoRV, and BstZ17I for pDest663; and BsrGI for pHAGE) and all plasmids were partially sequenced to ensure in-frame ORFs and fusion tags.
How to cite: p663-UBC-miniTurbo-V5-NEK6_IDG-K was a gift from Ben Major (Addgene plasmid # 189872 ; http://n2t.net/addgene:189872 ; RRID:Addgene_189872)
